Addgene plasmid #42654: RCIscript-GoldyTALEN-ponzr1L
Depositing lab: Stephen Ekker. Depositing organization: Mayo Foundation for Medical Education and Research. Publication: In vivo genome editing using a high-efficiency TALEN system. Bedell VM, Wang Y, Campbell JM, Poshusta TL, Starker CG, Krug RG 2nd, Tan W, Penheiter SG, Ma AC, Leung AY, Fahrenkrug SC, Carlson DF, Voytas DF, Clark KJ, Essner JJ, Ekker SC. Nature. 2012 Nov 1;491(7422):114-8. doi: 10.1038/nature11537. Epub 2012 Sep 23. PubMed 23000899.
Backbone
  Vector backbone: RCIscript-GoldyTALEN
  Backbone manufacturer: Addgene plasmid 38142
  Backbone size w/o insert (bp): 4651
  Total vector size (bp): 6657
  Vector type: mRNA transcription vector
Growth in bacteria
  Bacterial resistance: Ampicillin, 100 μg/mL
  Growth temperature: 37°C
  Growth strain: Stbl3
  Copy number: High Copy
Gene/Insert
  Gene/Insert name: ponzr1 left pTAL scaffold
  Species: D. rerio (zebrafish)
  Promoter: T3
  Cloning method: Unknown
  Sequencing primers: 5′ T3; 3′ T7
Terms and licenses: Academic/Nonprofit Terms; Industry Terms: Not Available to Industry
How to cite: RCIscript-GoldyTALEN-ponzr1L was a gift from Stephen Ekker (Addgene plasmid # 42654 ; http://n2t.net/addgene:42654 ; RRID:Addgene_42654)
