[The description below was written by a language model from this plasmid's Addgene catalogue record.]
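Description:
RCIscript-GoldyTALEN-ponzr1L is an mRNA transcription vector built on the RCIscript-GoldyTALEN backbone, designed to produce synthetic mRNA in vitro rather than to drive expression directly in cells. It is a high-copy bacterial plasmid selected with ampicillin. The record lists a backbone of about 4.65 kb and a total size of about 6.66 kb, so the inserted material accounts for roughly 2 kb. It does not specify the origin of replication or any untranslated or polyadenylation elements, and no feature table is provided, so the detailed layout of the transcription unit cannot be described from the available information.

The insert is recorded as the ponzr1 left pTAL scaffold, that is, the TAL effector repeat array that directs the left-hand member of a TALEN pair to the zebrafish (Danio rerio) ponzr1 locus. It sits downstream of a T3 promoter, so T3 RNA polymerase can be used to transcribe the TALEN-coding mRNA. T3 and T7 primer sites flank the insert for sequencing. TALENs generally work as dimers: each monomer fuses a customised DNA-binding repeat domain to a nuclease domain, and cleavage occurs when left and right arms bind adjacent half-sites. This construct would therefore be expected to be used together with a matching right-arm plasmid. The record does not give the target sequence or the cloning method. The associated work concerns in vivo genome editing with a high-efficiency TALEN system, consistent with using the transcribed mRNA to introduce targeted lesions or edits at ponzr1 in zebrafish.
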