>Addgene plasmid #42654 | RCIscript-GoldyTALEN-ponzr1L | addgene partial sequence | sequence record 59617 | TAL_R2 5'-ggcgacgaggtggtcgttgg
CACAATGCTTTCGAGCGCTTGCTTGCCGCCACCGTTGCTGGCGATAGCCACCACTTGGTCCGGGGTCAGG
CCATGGTCCTGGCACAGCACCGGCAACAGCCGCTGCACCGTTTCGAGCGCTTGCTTGCCGCCATCGTGGC
TGGCGATAGCCACCACTTGGTCCGGAGTCAGGCCATGGTCCTGGCACAGCACCGGCAACAGCCGCTGCAC
CGTTTCGAGCGCTTGCTTGCCGCCACCGTTGCTGGCGATAGCCACCACTTGGTCCGGGGTCAGGCCATGG
TCCTGGCACAGCACCGGCAACAGCCGCTGCACCGTTTCGAGCGCTTGCTTGCCGCCATCGTGGCTGGCGA
TAGCCACCACTTGGTCCGGGGTCAGGCCATGGTCCTGGCACAGCACCGGCAACAGCCGCTGCACCGTTTC
GAGCGCTTGCTTGCCGCCATCGTGGCTGGCGATAGCCACCACTTGGTCCGGAGTCAGGCCATGGTCCTGG
CACAGCACCGGCAACAGCCGCTGCACCGTTTCGAGCGCTTGCTTGCCGCCACCGTTGCTGGCGATAGCCA
CCACTTGGTCCGGGGTCAGGCCATGGTCCTGGCACAGCACCGGCAACAGCCGCTGCACCGTTTCGAGCGC
TTGCTTGCCGCCATCGTGGCTGGCGATAGCCACCACTTGGTCCGGAGTCAGGCCATGGTCCTGGCACAGC
ACCGGCAACAGCCGCTGCACCGTTTCGAGCGCTTGCTTGCCGCCATCGTGGCTGGCGATAGCCACCACTT
GGTCCGGAGTCAGGCCATGGTCCTGGCACAGCACCGGCAACAGCCGCTGCACCGTTTT
