>Addgene plasmid #42654 | RCIscript-GoldyTALEN-ponzr1L | addgene partial sequence | sequence record 60142 | T3 5'-GCAATTAACCCTCACTAAAGG-3'
AACGCTCAACTTTGGCAGATCTAACTCGAGAAAGATATTGTATATATCGTAACAATAGGAGGTTCAACAA
TGGCTTCCTCCCCTCCAAAGAAAAAGAGAAAGGTTAGTTGGAAGGACGCAAGTGGTTGGTCTAGAGTGGA
TCTACGCACGCTCGGCTACAGTCAGCAGCAGCAAGAGAAGATCAAACCGAAGGTGCGTTCGACAGTGGCG
CAGCACCACGAGGCACTGGTGGGCCATGGGTTTACACACGCGCACATCGTTGCGCTCAGCCAACACCCGG
CAGCGTTAGGGACCGTCGCTGTCACGTATCAGCACATAATCACGGCGTTGCCAGAGGCGACACACGAAGA
CATCGTTGGCGTCGGCAAACAGTGGTCCGGCGCACGCGCCCTGGAGGCCTTGCTCACGGATGCGGGGGAG
TTGAGAGGTCCGCCGTTACAGTTGGACACAGGCCAACTTGTGAAGATTGCAAAACGTGGCGGCGTGACCG
CAATGGAGGCAGTGCATGCATCGCGCAATGCACTGACGGGTGCCCCCCTGAACCTGACCCCGGACCAAGT
GGTGGCTATCGCCAGCAACAATGGCGGCAAGCAAGCGCTCGAAACGGTGCAGCGGCTGTTGCCGGTGCTG
TGCCAGGACCATGGCCTGACCCCGGACCAAGTGGTGGCTATCGCCAGCAACGGTGGCGGCAAGCAAGCGC
TCGAAACGGTGCAGCGGCTGTTGCCGGTGCTGTGCCAGGACCATGGCCTGACCCCGGACCAAGTGGTGGC
TATCGCCAGCAACAATGGCGGCAAGCAAGCGCTCGAAACGGTGCAGCGGCTGTTGCCGGTGCTGTGCC
